Addgene plasmid #218972: PET01-TAF5-ex8-Minigene-SRSF1 motif WT
Purpose: Vector for constitutive expression of TAF5 alternative exon-8 mini gene with wild type SRSF1 motif (TCAGAGGA)
Depositing lab: Thomas Gonatopoulos-Pournatzis. Depositing organization: National Cancer Institute (NCI). Publication: Genome-scale exon perturbation screens uncover exons critical for cell fitness. Xiao MS, Damodaran AP, Kumari B, Dickson E, Xing K, On TA, Parab N, King HE, Perez AR, Guiblet WM, Duncan G, Che A, Chari R, Andresson T, Vidigal JA, Weatheritt RJ, Aregger M, Gonatopoulos-Pournatzis T. Mol Cell. 2024 Jul 11;84(13):2553-2572.e19. doi: 10.1016/j.molcel.2024.05.024. Epub 2024 Jun 24. PubMed 38917794.
Backbone
  Vector backbone: pET01
  Vector type: Mammalian Expression
Growth in bacteria
  Bacterial resistance: Ampicillin, 100 μg/mL
  Growth temperature: 37°C
  Growth strain: DH5alpha
  Copy number: Low Copy
Gene/Insert
  Gene/Insert name: TAF5 exon-8 (with wild type SRSF1 motif )and the native flanking intronic sequences spanning the exon-8
  Species: H. sapiens (human)
  Promoter: RSV LTR
  Cloning method: Gibson Cloning
  Sequencing primers: 5′ GGATTCTTCTACACACCC
Terms and licenses: Academic/Nonprofit Terms; Industry Terms: Not Available to Industry
How to cite: PET01-TAF5-ex8-Minigene-SRSF1 motif WT was a gift from Thomas Gonatopoulos-Pournatzis (Addgene plasmid # 218972 ; http://n2t.net/addgene:218972 ; RRID:Addgene_218972)
