[The description below was written by a language model from this plasmid's Addgene catalogue record and pLannotate feature annotations shown in this document.]
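Description:
PET01-TAF5-ex8-Minigene-SRSF1 motif WT is a 4.6 kb mammalian splicing-reporter plasmid built on the pET01 exon-trapping backbone. It is propagated in E. coli through a ColE1/pMB1-type origin and selected with ampicillin via the bla gene and its own promoter. The catalogue lists it as low copy, although the annotation software labels the origin as a high-copy family. Short tetracycline-resistance fragments, a tet promoter remnant and an SV40 early promoter segment are also annotated. These appear to be leftovers of the backbone's construction rather than functional markers.

The payload is a minigene consisting of human TAF5 alternative exon 8 together with its native flanking intronic sequences, inserted by Gibson assembly. The annotated TAF5 coding fragment lies between two insulin-derived coding fragments, which correspond to the constitutive vector exons that bracket the cloning site in this type of exon-trap vector; a small pBluescript-type polylinker remnant sits between them as well. According to the catalogue, transcription is driven constitutively by the RSV LTR, although this promoter was not picked up in the feature table. A short fragment annotated as SEAP lies just upstream of the first insulin exon. After transfection, the primary transcript is spliced so that the TAF5 exon is either included between the vector exons or skipped, giving a readout of exon usage.

This version retains the wild-type SRSF1 binding motif in exon 8. The naming suggests it serves as the reference construct for comparison with motif-altered versions, to test whether the splicing factor SRSF1 promotes inclusion of this exon. It comes from a study of genome-scale exon perturbation screens identifying exons important for cell fitness.
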