Features (pLannotate 1.2.2; 12 found; start..end, strand, type, name):
    823..1384    +  rep_origin     ori: high-copy-number ColE1/pMB1/pBR322/pUC origin of replication
   1549..1850    -  CDS            TcR (fragment): tetracycline efflux protein; tet; confers resistance to tetracycline
   1859..2055    -  promoter       SV40 promoter: SV40 early promoter
   2052..2244    -  CDS            TcR (fragment): tetracycline efflux protein; tet; confers resistance to tetracycline
   2570..2787    +  CDS            SEAP (fragment): secreted alkaline phosphatase from human placenta The natural enzyme has a C-terminal transmembrane sequence that is replaced by a GPI anchor.
   2789..2962    +  CDS            Ins2 (fragment): INS2_RAT - Also known as Ins-2. Experimental evidence at protein level: Swiss-Prot protein existence level 1. Insulin decreases blood glucose concentration. It increases cell permeability to monosaccharides, amino acids and fatty acids. It accelerates glycolysis, the pentose phosphate cycle, and glycogen synthesis in liver. From Rattus norvegicus (Rat).
   3413..3514    +  CDS            TAF5 (fragment): TAF5_HUMAN - Also known as TAF2D. Experimental evidence at protein level: Swiss-Prot protein existence level 1. TAFs are components of the transcription factor IID (TFIID) complex, PCAF histone acetylase complex and TBP-free TAFII complex (TFTC). TAFs components-TIIFD are essential for mediating regulation of RNA polymerase transcription. TAF5/TAFII100 interacts strongly with the histone H4-related TAF6/TAFII80 and the histone H3-related TAF9/TAFII31, as well as a stable complex comprised of both TAF5/TAFII80 and TAF6/TAFII31. Apparently weaker interactions of TAF5/TAFII100 with TBP, TAF1/TAFI
   3723..3744    -  misc_feature   MCS (fragment): pBluescript multiple cloning site
   4040..4153    +  CDS            INS (fragment): INS_CHICH - Experimental evidence at protein level: Swiss-Prot protein existence level 1. Insulin decreases blood glucose concentration. It increases cell permeability to monosaccharides, amino acids and fatty acids. It accelerates glycolysis, the pentose phosphate cycle, and glycogen synthesis in liver. From Chinchilla chinchilla (Short-tailed chinchilla) (Chinchilla brevicaudata).
   4285..4301    -  promoter       tet promoter (fragment): E. coli promoter for tetracycline efflux protein gene
   4414..4518    +  promoter       AmpR promoter: bla
   4519..749     +  CDS            AmpR (across the origin): β-lactamase; bla; confers resistance to ampicillin, carbenicillin, and related antibiotics
>Addgene plasmid #218972 | PET01-TAF5-ex8-Minigene-SRSF1 motif WT | addgene full sequence | sequence record 436110 | Addgene NGS Result
TGGGTGCACGAGTGGGTTACATCGAACTGGATCTCAACAGCGGTAAGATCCTTGAGAGTTTTCGCCCCGA
AGAACGTTTTCCAATGATGAGCACTTTTAAAGTTCTGCTATGTGGCGCGGTATTATCCCGTGTTGACGCC
GGGCAAGAGCAACTCGGTCGCCGCATACACTATTCTCAGAATGACTTGGTTGAGTACTCACCAGTCACAG
AAAAGCATCTTACGGATGGCATGACAGTAAGAGAATTATGCAGTGCTGCCATAACCATGAGTGATAACAC
TGCGGCCAACTTACTTCTGACAACGATCGGAGGACCGAAGGAGCTAACCGCTTTTTTGCACAACATGGGG
GATCATGTAACTCGCCTTGATCGTTGGGAACCGGAGCTGAATGAAGCCATACCAAACGACGAGCGTGACA
CCACGATGCCTGCAGCAATGGCAACAACGTTGCGCAAACTATTAACTGGCGAACTACTTACTCTAGCTTC
CCGGCAACAATTAATAGACTGGATGGAGGCGGATAAAGTTGCAGGACCACTTCTGCGCTCGGCCCTTCCG
GCTGGCTGGTTTATTGCTGATAAATCTGGAGCCGGTGAGCGTGGGTCTCGCGGTATCATTGCAGCACTGG
GGCCAGATGGTAAGCCCTCCCGTATCGTAGTTATCTACACGACGGGGAGTCAGGCAACTATGGATGAACG
AAATAGACAGATCGCTGAGATAGGTGCCTCACTGATTAAGCATTGGTAACTGTCAGACCAAGTTTACTCA
TATATACTTTAGATTGATTTAAAACTTCATTTTTAATTTAAAAGGATCTAGGCTGCTGCTTGCAAACAAA
AAAACCACCGCTACCAGCGGTGGTTTGTTTGCCGGATCAAGAGCTACCAACTCTTTTTCCGAAGGTAACT
GGCTTCAGCAGAGCGCAGATACCAAATACTGTCCTTCTAGTGTAGCCGTAGTTAGGCCACCACTTCAAGA
ACTCTGTAGCACCGCCTACATACCTCGCTCTGCTAATCCTGTTACCAGTGGCTGCTGCCAGTGGCGATAA
GTCGTGTCTTACCGGGTTGGACTCAAGACGATAGTTACCGGATAAGGCGCAGCGGTCGGGCTGAACGGGG
GGTTCGTGCACACAGCCCAGCTTGGAGCGAACGACCTACACCGAACTGAGATACCTACAGCGTGAGCTAT
GAGAAAGCGCCACGCTTCCCGAAGGGAGAAAGGCGGACAGGTATCCGGTAAGCGGCAGGGTCGGAACAGG
AGAGCGCACGAGGGAGCTTCCAGGGGGAAACGCCTGGTATCTTTATAGTCCTGTCGGGTTTCGCCACCTC
TGACTTGAGCGTCGATTTTTGTGATGCTCGTCAGGGGGGCGGAGCCTATGGAAAAACGCCAGCAACGGAG
ATGCGCCGCGTGCGGCTGCTGGAGATGGCGGACGCGATGGATATGTTCTGCCAAGGGTTGGTTTGCGCAT
TCACAGTTCTCCGCAAGAATTGATTGGCTCCAATTCTTGGAGTGGTGAATCCGTTAGCGAGGTGCCGCCG
GCTTCCATTCAGGTCGAGGTGGCCCGGCTCCATGCACCGCGACGCAACGCGGGGAGGCAGACAAGGTATA
GGGCGGCGCCTACAATCCATGCCAACCCGTTCCATGTGCTCGCCGAGGCGGCATAAATCGCCGTGACGAT
CAGCGGTCCAATGATCGAAGTTAGGCTGGTAAGAGCCGCGAGCGATCCTTGAAGCTGTCCCTGATGGTCG
TCATCTACCTGCCTGGACAGCATGGCCTGCAACGCGGGCATCCCGATGCCGCCGGAAGCGAGAAGAATCA
TAATGGGGAAGGCCATCCAGCCTCGCGTCGGGGAGCTTTTTGCAAAAGCCTAGGCCTCCAAAAAAGCCTC
CTCACTACTTCTGGAATAGCTCAGAGGCCGAGGCGGCCTCGGCCTCTGCATAAATAAAAAAAATTAGTCA
GCCATGGGGCGGAGAATGGGCGGAACTGGGCGGAGTTAGGGGCGGGATGGGCGGAGTTAGGGGCGGGACT
ATGGTTGCTGACTAATTGAGATGCATGCAAGGAGATGGCGCCCAACAGTCCCCCGGCCACGGGGCCTGCC
ACCATACCCACGCCGAAACAAGCGCTCATGAGCCCGAAGTGGCGAGCCCGATCTTCCCCATCGGTGATGT
CGGCGATATAGGCGCCAGCAACCGCACCTGTGGCGCCGGTGATGCCGGCCACGATGCGTCCGGCGTAGAG
GATCTCAGGATATAGTAGTTTCGCTTTTGCATAGGGAGGGGGAAATGTAGTCTTATGCAATACTCTTGTA
GTCTTGCAACATGCTTATGTAACGATGAGTTAGCAACATGCCTTATAAGGAGAGAAAAAGCACCGTGCAT
GCCGATTGGTGGGAGTAAGGTGGTATGATCGTGGTATGATCGTGCCTTGTTAGGAAGGCAACAGACGGGT
CTAACACGGATTGGACGAACCACTGAATTCCGCATTGCAGAGATATTGTATTTAAGTGCCTAGCTCGATA
CAATAAACGCCATTTGACCATTCACCACATTGGTGTGCACCTCAAGCTTCCTGCATGCTGCTGCTGCTGC
TGCTGCTGGGCCTGAGGCTACAGCTCTCCCTGGGCATCATCCCAGTTGAGGAGGAGAACCCGGACTTCTG
GAACCGCGAGGCAGCCGAGGCCCTGGGTGCCGCCAAGAAGCTGCAGCCTGCACAGACAGCCGCCAAGAAC
CTCATCATCTTCCTGGGCGATGGGATGGGGGTGTCTACGGTGACAGCTGCCAGGATCGATCCGCTTCCTG
CCCCTGCTGGCCCTGCTCATCCTCTGGGAGCCCCGCCCTGCCCAGGCTTTTGTCAAACAGCACCTTTGTG
GTTCTCACTTGGTGGAAGCTCTCTACCTGGTGTGTGGGGAGCGTGGATTCTTCTACACACCCATGTCCCG
CCGCGAAGTGGAGGACCCACAAGGTAAGCTCTGCTCCTGAATTAATTCTATCCCAAGTGCTAACTACCCT
GTTTGTCTTTCACCCTTGAGACCTTGTAAATTGTGCCCTAGGTGTGGAGGGTCTCAGGCTAACCAGTGGG
GGGCACATTTCTGTGGGCAGCTAGACATATGTAAACATGGTAGCTGCCAGGAAGGAGTGAGAATCCTTCC
TTAAGTCTCCTAGGTGGTGACGGGTGGCTAGGCCCCAGGATAGGTACCGGGCCGCTCGGTATATGTAGAG
TGTCAGGGTTAACATTAGTTTGGTTAGTTCTTTCAATTGATACCTACTGTGAATTGCGTGTATGAATTAA
AAGTGAGATGCAGCATGTTAGGTATATTTAATATAGTCAAATATATATAAAATATTAAATGTATTCAAAT
GTATATAAAACTGGGCAGGTGACCAAAGGTTACTCTGGGAGTCAAATATATCACCTTCTCTTCTCTCAGG
AACTATCTGCTTTCCTCTTCAGAGGACGGAACTGTTAGATTGTGGAGCCTTCAAACATTTACTTGTTTGG
TGGGATATAAAGGACACAACTATCCAGTATGGGACACACAATTTTCTCCATATGGATATTATTTTGTGTC
AGGGGGCCATGACCGAGTAGCTCGGTAAGAACACTGTGATCTTATGACTGGGTCTATTCAATGAACAGAA
TGGTTTCTTGTTGGGAATTACACAGCCAGCCAAATTCATTTACACTTCCATTATTGAGGTTCAACTTTCT
GAGAAGCTTTTGGGCCGCCACCGCGGTGGAGCTCGGTACCTATTTGGGGACCCCATAGAGCACTGCACTG
ACTGAGGGATGGTAACAGGATGTGTAGGTTTTGGAGGCCCATATGTCCATTCATGACCAGTGACTTGTCT
CACAGCCATGCAACCCTTGCCTCCTGTGCTGACTTAGCAGGGGATAAAGTGAGAGAAAGCCTGGGCTAAT
CAGGGGGTCGCTCAGCTCCTCCTAACTGGATTGTCCTATGTGTCTTTGCTTCTGTGCTGCTGATGCTCTG
CCCTGTGCTGACATGACCTCCCTGGCAGTGGCACAACTGGAGCTGGGTGGAGGCCCGTGACCTTCAGACC
TTGGCACTGGAGGTGGCCCGGCAGAAGCGCGGCATCGTGGATCAGTGCTGCACCAGCATCTGCTCTCTCT
ACCAACTGGAGAACTACTGCAACTAGGCCCACCACTACCCTGTCCACCCCTCTGCAATGAATAAAACCTT
TGAAAGAGCACTACAAGTTGTGTGTACATGCGTGCATGTGCATATGTGGTGCGGGGGGAACATGAGTGGG
GCTGGCTGGAGTGGCGATGATAAGCTGTCAAACATGAGAATTCTTGAAGACGAAAGGGCCTCGTGATACG
CCTATTTTTATAGGTTAATGTCATGATAATAATGGTTTCTTAGACGTCAGGTGGCACTTTTCGGGGAAAT
GTGCGCGGAACCCCTATTTGTTTATTTTTCTAAATACATTCAAATATGTATCCGCTCATGAGACAATAAC
CCTGATAAATGCTTCAATAATATTGAAAAAGGAAGAGTATGAGTATTCAACATTTCCGTGTCGCCCTTAT
TCCCTTTTTTGCGGCATTTTGCCTTCCTGTTTTTGCTCACCCAGAAACGCTGGTGAAAGTAAAAGATGCT
GAAGATCAGT
